Addgene plasmid #73092: bio-CD4d3+4-TMEM24
Purpose: EXPRESs plasmid for human erythrocyte surface proteins encoding TMEM24 with bio-rat CD4d3+4
Depositing lab: Gavin Wright. Depositing organization: Wellcome Sanger Institute. Publication: Basigin is a receptor essential for erythrocyte invasion by Plasmodium falciparum. Crosnier C, Bustamante LY, Bartholdson SJ, Bei AK, Theron M, Uchikawa M, Mboup S, Ndir O, Kwiatkowski DP, Duraisingh MT, Rayner JC, Wright GJ. Nature. 2011 Nov 9;480(7378):534-7. doi: 10.1038/nature10606. PubMed 22080952.
Backbone
  Vector backbone: pTT3
  Backbone manufacturer: Yves Durocher, NRC
  Backbone size w/o insert (bp): 6000
  Total vector size (bp): 8715
  Vector type: Mammalian Expression
Growth in bacteria
  Bacterial resistance: Ampicillin, 100 μg/mL
  Growth temperature: 37°C
  Growth strain: DH5alpha
  Copy number: Unknown
Gene/Insert
  Gene/Insert name: TMEM24
  Species: H. sapiens (human)
  Entrez Gene: C2CD2L (a.k.a. DLNB23, TMEM24)
  Promoter: CMV
  Tag / fusion protein: biotinylation peptide (N terminal on insert); ratCD4d3+4 (N terminal on insert)
  Cloning method: Restriction Enzyme; 5′ cloning site NotI (not destroyed); 3′ cloning site AscI (not destroyed)
  Sequencing primers: 5′ CMW fwd
Resource information
  A portion of this plasmid was derived from a plasmid made by: pTT3 was obtained from Yves Durocher, National Research Council of Canada-Biotechnology Research Institute
Terms and licenses: Academic/Nonprofit Terms; Industry Terms: Not Available to Industry
How to cite: bio-CD4d3+4-TMEM24 was a gift from Gavin Wright (Addgene plasmid # 73092 ; http://n2t.net/addgene:73092 ; RRID:Addgene_73092)
