[The description below was written by a language model from this plasmid's Addgene catalogue record and pLannotate feature annotations shown in this document.]
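Description:
bio-CD4d3+4-TMEM24 is an 8.7 kb mammalian expression plasmid built on the pTT3 backbone and belonging to a set of "EXPRESs" constructs made to produce recombinant forms of human erythrocyte surface proteins. It is propagated in E. coli through a high-copy ColE1/pUC-type origin with ampicillin selection (AmpR under its own bla promoter). The backbone also carries a fragment of the Epstein-Barr virus oriP, which in EBNA1-expressing mammalian cell lines supports episomal maintenance and helps raise yields in transient transfection. Small lac-region and other bacterial fragments annotated in the backbone appear to be cloning remnants rather than functional parts.

The expression cassette is driven by the CMV immediate-early enhancer and promoter, followed by adenovirus-derived leader and splice elements and a chimeric intron fragment that are typical of pTT vectors and improve transcript processing; the short "PTP" hit on the opposite strand lies within this adenoviral region and is most likely an annotation artefact. A fragment matching a mouse immunoglobulin heavy-chain signal sequence sits at the start of the open reading frame, directing the product into the secretory pathway. Downstream come rat CD4 domains 3 and 4 and then the human TMEM24 (C2CD2L) coding region, cloned between NotI and AscI sites, with a rabbit β-globin polyadenylation signal terminating the transcript. The catalogue lists both the biotinylation peptide and rat CD4d3+4 as N-terminal tags; the biotinylation peptide is not separately annotated in the feature table. The CD4 domains serve as a generic antibody-recognisable tag, while the biotin acceptor peptide permits enzymatic biotinylation and capture on streptavidin. The associated work concerned identifying erythrocyte receptors involved in Plasmodium falciparum invasion through protein interaction screening.
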