Features (pLannotate 1.2.2; 19 found; start..end, strand, type, name):
    130..711     +  CDS            Cd4 (fragment): CD4_RAT - Experimental evidence at protein level: Swiss-Prot protein existence level 1. Integral membrane glycoprotein that plays an essential role in the immune response and serves multiple functions in responses against both external and internal offenses. In T-cells, functions primarily as a coreceptor for MHC class II molecule:peptide complex. The antigens presented by class II peptides are derived from extracellular proteins while class I peptides are derived from cytosolic proteins. Interacts simultaneously with the T-cell receptor (TCR) and the MHC class II presented by antigen presenti
    724..2748    +  CDS            C2CD2L: C2C2L_HUMAN - Also known as KIAA0285 From Homo sapiens (Human).
   2815..2870    +  polyA_signal   β-globin poly(A) signal: rabbit β-globin polyadenylation signal (Gil and Proudfoot, 1987)
   3384..5065    -  rep_origin     oriP (fragment): Epstein-Barr virus oriP replication origin (Yates et al., 2000)
   5192..5296    +  promoter       AmpR promoter: bla
   5297..6157    +  CDS            AmpR: β-lactamase; bla; confers resistance to ampicillin, carbenicillin, and related antibiotics
   6328..6916    +  rep_origin     ori: high-copy-number ColE1/pMB1/pBR322/pUC origin of replication
   7099..7191    +  CDS            lacI (fragment): lac repressor; lacI; The lac repressor binds to the lac operator to inhibit transcription in E. coli. This inhibition can be relieved by adding lactose or isopropyl-β-D-thiogalactopyranoside (IPTG).
   7204..7225    +  protein_bind   CAP binding site: CAP binding activates transcription in the presence of cAMP. E. coli catabolite activator protein
   7240..7270    +  promoter       lac promoter: promoter for the E. coli lac operon
   7278..7294    +  protein_bind   lac operator: The lac repressor binds to the lac operator to inhibit transcription in E. coli. This inhibition can be relieved by adding lactose or isopropyl-β-D-thiogalactopyranoside (IPTG). lac repressor encoded by lacI
   7364..7380    +  promoter       tet promoter (fragment): E. coli promoter for tetracycline efflux protein gene
   7390..7415    -  CDS            bla(M) (fragment): β-lactamase lacking the signal sequence; bla(M); allows cytosolic expression of β-lactamase
   7589..7968    +  enhancer       CMV enhancer: human cytomegalovirus immediate early enhancer
   7970..8169    +  promoter       CMV promoter: human cytomegalovirus (CMV) immediate early promoter
   8237..8275    +  misc_feature   Ad SA (fragment): adenovirus major late transcript splice acceptor (Friedrich and Soriano, 1991)
   8308..8517    -  CDS            PTP (fragment): TERM_ADE02 - Experimental evidence at protein level: Swiss-Prot protein existence level 1. Protein covalently bound to the viral DNA that acts as a primer for viral genomic replication by DNA strand displacement. Assembles on the viral origin of replication in an initiation complex with viral polymerase, DBP, host NFIA and host POU2F1/OCT1. During initiation, the polymerase covalently couples the first dCTP with Ser- 580 of pTP. The terminal protein stimulates the template activity over 20 fold compared to protein-free templates. Neo-synthesized viral genomes are linked to two preterminal prot
   8548..8637    +  intron         chimeric intron (fragment): chimera between introns from adenovirus and immunoglobulin heavy chain genes
   8656..8702    +  CDS            IgH signal sequence (fragment): signal sequence from the mouse immunoglobulin heavy chain variable region
>Addgene plasmid #73092 | bio-CD4d3+4-TMEM24 | depositor full sequence | sequence record 134722 | bio-CD4d3+4-TMEM24 sequence 8715 bps
GCCACCATGGAGTTTCAGACCCAGGTACTCATGTCCCTGCTGCTCTGCATGTCTGGTGCCTGTGCAGACA
TTGTGGGTCCAGACCTGCATCATATTCTGGATGCACAGAAAATGGTGTGGAATCATCGTGACAGAAACCT
GCCTCCACTAGCACCTCTGTCGACCTCCATCACGGCCTATAAGAGTGAGGGGGAGTCAGCGGAGTTCTCC
TTCCCACTCAACCTTGGAGAGGAAAGCCTGCAGGGAGAGTTGAGATGGAAGGCAGAGAAGGCTCCTTCTT
CCCAGTCCTGGATCACCTTCTCCCTAAAGAACCAAAAGGTGTCTGTGCAGAAGTCTACTAGCAACCCCAA
GTTCCAGCTGTCCGAAACGCTCCCACTCACCCTTCAGATACCCCAGGTCTCCCTTCAGTTTGCTGGTTCT
GGCAACCTGACCCTGACTCTGGACAGAGGGATACTGTATCAGGAAGTGAACCTGGTGGTGATGAAAGTGA
CTCAGCCCGACAGCAACACTTTGACCTGTGAGGTGATGGGACCCACCTCACCCAAGATGAGACTGATCTT
GAAGCAGGAGAATCAGGAGGCCAGGGTCTCCAGGCAGGAGAAAGTGATTCAAGTGCAGGCCCCTGAAGCA
GGGGTGTGGCAATGTCTACTGAGTGAAGGTGAAGAGGTCAAGATGGACTCCAAGATCCAGGTTTTATCCA
AAGGGTTGAATTCGCGGCCGCCTCAGTATGCCAGAGGCCTGTGGCTGGCTAGAGCCAGAGGCGATAGAGG
ACCTGGACCAGCCCTGGCTGGCGAACCAGCCGGCTCTCTGAGAGAACTCGGCGTGTGGCGGAGCCTGCTG
AGACTGAGAGCCACAAGAGCCGGCGCTGCTGAGGAACCTGGCGTGAGAGGCCTGCTGGCATCTCTGTTCG
CCTTCAAGAGCTTCCGGGAGAACTGGCAGAGAGCCTGGGTCCGGGCTCTGAATGAGCAGGCTTGCCGGAA
CGGCAGCAGCATCCAGATCGCCTTCGAGGAAGTGCCCCAGCTGCCCCCTAGAGCCAGCATCAGCCACGTG
ACCTGTGTGGACCAGAGCGAGCACACCATGGTGCTGAGATGTCAGCTGTCCGCCGAAGAAGTGCGGTTCC
CCGTCAGCGTGACCCAGCAGTCTCCTGCTGCCGTGAGCATGGAAACCTACCACGTGACCCTGACCCTGCC
CCCTACCCAGCTGGAAGTGAACCTGGAAGAGATCCCCGGCGAGGGACTGCTGATCAGCTGGGCCTTCACC
GACAGACCCGACCTGAGCCTGACCGTGCTGCCCAAGCTGCAGGCCAGAGAGCGGGGCGAGGAACAGGTGG
AACTGTCCACCATCGAGGAACTGATCAAGGACGCCATCGTGTCCACCCAGCCCGCCATGATGGTCAACCT
GAGAGCCTGTTCTGCCCCTGGCGGCCTGGTGCCTAGCGAGAAGCCCCCCATGATGCCTCAGGCCCAGCCT
GCCATCCCCAGACCCAACCGGCTGTTCCTGCGGCAGCTGAGAGCCAGCCACCTGGGCAACGAGCTGGAAG
GCACCGAGGAACTGTGCTGCGTGGCCGAGCTGGACAACCCCATGCAGCAGAAGTGGACCAAGCCTGCCAG
AGCCGGCAGCGAGGTGGAGTGGACCGAGGACCTGGCCCTGGATCTGGGCCCTCAGAGCCGGGAGCTGACC
CTGAAGGTCCTGAGAAGCAGCAGCTGCGGCGATACAGAGCTGCTGGGCCAGGCCACACTGCCTGTGGGCA
GCCCCAGCAGACCTCTGAGCAGACGGCAGCTGTGTCCTCTGACCCCTGGCCCAGGCAAAGCTCTGGGCCC
TGCCGCCACAATGGCCGTGGAGCTGCACTACGAGGAAGGCTCCCCCAGAAACCTGGGCACCCCTACCAGC
AGCACCCCCAGACCTAGCATCACCCCCACCAAGAAGATCGAGCTGGACCGGACCATCATGCCCGACGGCA
CCATCGTGACCACCGTGACAACCGTGCAGAGCCGGCCCAGAATCGACGGCAAGCTGGACTCTCCAAGCAG
ATCCCCCAGCAAGGTGGAAGTGACCGAAAAGACCACCACCGTGCTGTCTGAGAGCAGCGGCCCCAGCAAT
ACCAGCCACAGCAGCAGCAGGGACAGCCACCTGTCCAACGGCCTGGACCCTGTGGCCGAGACAGCCATCA
GACAGCTGACCGAGCCTAGCGGCAGAGTGGCCAAGAAAACCCCTACCAAGCGGAGCACCCTGATCATCAG
CGGCGTGAGCAAGGTGCCAATCGCCCAGGATGAACTCGCCCTGAGCCTGGGATACGCCGCCAGCCTGGAA
GCCAGCGTGCAGGATGATGCTGGCACATCTGGCGGCCCTAGCAGCCCTCCTAGCGACCCTCCTGCCATGA
GCCCTGGCCCTCTGGATGCCCTGAGCAGCCCCACCTCCGTGCAGGAAGCCGACGAGACAACCAGAAGCGA
CATCAGCGAGCGGCCCAGCGTGGACGACATCGAGAGCGAGACAGGCAGCACAGGCGCCCTGGAAACCCGG
TCCCTGAAGGACCACAAGGTGTCCTTTCTGCGGAGCGGCACCAAGCTGATCTTCCGGCGGAGGCCCAGAC
AGAAAGAGGCTGGCCTGTCTCAGAGCCACGACGACCTGAGCAATGCCACCGCCACCCCCTCCGTGAGAAA
GAAGGCCGGGAGCTTCAGCAGACGGCTGATCAAGCGGTTCAGCTTCAAGAGCAAGCCCAAGGCCAACGGC
AACCCCAGCCCCCAGCTGTGAGGCGCGCCTGAATTCTTCTAGACACGTGATTAATTAAGGATCCCCCGAC
CTCGACCTCTGGCTAATAAAGGAAATTTATTTTCATTGCAATAGTGTGTTGGAATTTTTTGTGTCTCTCA
CTCGGAAGGACATATGGGAGGGCAAATCATTTGGTCGAGATCCCTCGGAGATCTCTAGCTAGAGGATCGA
TCCCCGCCCCGGACGAACTAAACCTGACTACGACATCTCTGCCCCTTCTTCGCGGGGCAGTGCATGTAAT
CCCTTCAGTTGGTTGGTACAACTTGCCAACTGGGCCCTGTTCCACATGTGACACGGGGGGGGACCAAACA
CAAAGGGGTTCTCTGACTGTAGTTGACATCCTTATAAATGGATGTGCACATTTGCCAACACTGAGTGGCT
TTCATCCTGGAGCAGACTTTGCAGTCTGTGGACTGCAACACAACATTGCCTTTATGTGTAACTCTTGGCT
GAAGCTCTTACACCAATGCTGGGGGACATGTACCTCCCAGGGGCCCAGGAAGACTACGGGAGGCTACACC
AACGTCAATCAGAGGGGCCTGTGTAGCTACCGATAAGCGGACCCTCAAGAGGGCATTAGCAATAGTGTTT
ATAAGGCCCCCTTGTTAACCCTAAACGGGTAGCATATGCTTCCCGGGTAGTAGTATATACTATCCAGACT
AACCCTAATTCAATAGCATATGTTACCCAACGGGAAGCATATGCTATCGAATTAGGGTTAGTAAAAGGGT
CCTAAGGAACAGCGATATCTCCCACCCCATGAGCTGTCACGGTTTTATTTACATGGGGTCAGGATTCCAC
GAGGGTAGTGAACCATTTTAGTCACAAGGGCAGTGGCTGAAGATCAAGGAGCGGGCAGTGAACTCTCCTG
AATCTTCGCCTGCTTCTTCATTCTCCTTCGTTTAGCTAATAGAATAACTGCTGAGTTGTGAACAGTAAGG
TGTATGTGAGGTGCTCGAAAACAAGGTTTCAGGTGACGCCCCCAGAATAAAATTTGGACGGGGGGTTCAG
TGGTGGCATTGTGCTATGACACCAATATAACCCTCACAAACCCCTTGGGCAATAAATACTAGTGTAGGAA
TGAAACATTCTGAATATCTTTAACAATAGAAATCCATGGGGTGGGGACAAGCCGTAAAGACTGGATGTCC
ATCTCACACGAATTTATGGCTATGGGCAACACATAATCCTAGTGCAATATGATACTGGGGTTATTAAGAT
GTGTCCCAGGCAGGGACCAAGACAGGTGAACCATGTTGTTACACTCTATTTGTAACAAGGGGAAAGAGAG
TGGACGCCGACAGCAGCGGACTCCACTGGTTGTCTCTAACACCCCCGAAAATTAAACGGGGCTCCACGCC
AATGGGGCCCATAAACAAAGACAAGTGGCCACTCTTTTTTTTGAAATTGTGGAGTGGGGGCACGCGTCAG
CCCCCACACGCCGCCCTGCGGTTTTGGACTGTAAAATAAGGGTGTAATAACTTGGCTGATTGTAACCCCG
CTAACCACTGCGGTCAAACCACTTGCCCACAAAACCACTAATGGCACCCCGGGGAATACCTGCATAAGTA
GGTGGGCGGGCCAAGATAGGGGCGCGATTGCTGCGATCTGGAGGACAAATTACACACACTTGCGCCTGAG
CGCCAAGCACAGGGTTGTTGGTCCTCATATTCACGAGGTCGCTGAGAGCACGGTGGGCTAATGTTGCCAT
GGGTAGCATATACTACCCAAATATCTGGATAGCATATGCTATCCTAATCTATATCTGGGTAGCATAGGCT
ATCCTAATCTATATCTGGGTAGCATATGCTATCCTAATCTATATCTGGGTAGTATATGCTATCCTAATTT
ATATCTGGGTAGCATAGGCTATCCTAATCTATATCTGGGTAGCATATGCTATCCTAATCTATATCTGGGT
AGTATATGCTATCCTAATCTGTATCCGGGTAGCATATGCTATCCTAATAGAGATTAGGGTAGTATATGCT
ATCCTAATTTATATCTGGGTAGCATATACTACCCAAATATCTGGATAGCATATGCTATCCTAATCTATAT
CTGGGTAGCATATGCTATCCTAATCTATATCTGGGTAGCATAGGCTATCCTAATCTATATCTGGGTAGCA
TATGCTATCCTAATCTATATCTGGGTAGTATATGCTATCCTAATTTATATCTGGGTAGCATAGGCTATCC
TAATCTATATCTGGGTAGCATATGCTATCCTAATCTATATCTGGGTAGTATATGCTATCCTAATCTGTAT
CCGGGTAGCATATGCTATCCTCATGATAAGCTGTCAAACATGAGAATTTTCTTGAAGACGAAAGGGCCTC
GTGATACGCCTATTTTTATAGGTTAATGTCATGATAATAATGGTTTCTTAGACGTCAGGTGGCACTTTTC
GGGGAAATGTGCGCGGAACCCCTATTTGTTTATTTTTCTAAATACATTCAAATATGTATCCGCTCATGAG
ACAATAACCCTGATAAATGCTTCAATAATATTGAAAAAGGAAGAGTATGAGTATTCAACATTTCCGTGTC
GCCCTTATTCCCTTTTTTGCGGCATTTTGCCTTCCTGTTTTTGCTCACCCAGAAACGCTGGTGAAAGTAA
AAGATGCTGAAGATCAGTTGGGTGCACGAGTGGGTTACATCGAACTGGATCTCAACAGCGGTAAGATCCT
TGAGAGTTTTCGCCCCGAAGAACGTTTTCCAATGATGAGCACTTTTAAAGTTCTGCTATGTGGCGCGGTA
TTATCCCGTGTTGACGCCGGGCAAGAGCAACTCGGTCGCCGCATACACTATTCTCAGAATGACTTGGTTG
AGTACTCACCAGTCACAGAAAAGCATCTTACGGATGGCATGACAGTAAGAGAATTATGCAGTGCTGCCAT
AACCATGAGTGATAACACTGCGGCCAACTTACTTCTGACAACGATCGGAGGACCGAAGGAGCTAACCGCT
TTTTTGCACAACATGGGGGATCATGTAACTCGCCTTGATCGTTGGGAACCGGAGCTGAATGAAGCCATAC
CAAACGACGAGCGTGACACCACGATGCCTGCAGCAATGGCAACAACGTTGCGCAAACTATTAACTGGCGA
ACTACTTACTCTAGCTTCCCGGCAACAATTAATAGACTGGATGGAGGCGGATAAAGTTGCAGGACCACTT
CTGCGCTCGGCCCTTCCGGCTGGCTGGTTTATTGCTGATAAATCTGGAGCCGGTGAGCGTGGGTCTCGCG
GTATCATTGCAGCACTGGGGCCAGATGGTAAGCCCTCCCGTATCGTAGTTATCTACACGACGGGGAGTCA
GGCAACTATGGATGAACGAAATAGACAGATCGCTGAGATAGGTGCCTCACTGATTAAGCATTGGTAACTG
TCAGACCAAGTTTACTCATATATACTTTAGATTGATTTAAAACTTCATTTTTAATTTAAAAGGATCTAGG
TGAAGATCCTTTTTGATAATCTCATGACCAAAATCCCTTAACGTGAGTTTTCGTTCCACTGAGCGTCAGA
CCCCGTAGAAAAGATCAAAGGATCTTCTTGAGATCCTTTTTTTCTGCGCGTAATCTGCTGCTTGCAAACA
AAAAAACCACCGCTACCAGCGGTGGTTTGTTTGCCGGATCAAGAGCTACCAACTCTTTTTCCGAAGGTAA
CTGGCTTCAGCAGAGCGCAGATACCAAATACTGTTCTTCTAGTGTAGCCGTAGTTAGGCCACCACTTCAA
GAACTCTGTAGCACCGCCTACATACCTCGCTCTGCTAATCCTGTTACCAGTGGCTGCTGCCAGTGGCGAT
AAGTCGTGTCTTACCGGGTTGGACTCAAGACGATAGTTACCGGATAAGGCGCAGCGGTCGGGCTGAACGG
GGGGTTCGTGCACACAGCCCAGCTTGGAGCGAACGACCTACACCGAACTGAGATACCTACAGCGTGAGCT
ATGAGAAAGCGCCACGCTTCCCGAAGGGAGAAAGGCGGACAGGTATCCGGTAAGCGGCAGGGTCGGAACA
GGAGAGCGCACGAGGGAGCTTCCAGGGGGAAACGCCTGGTATCTTTATAGTCCTGTCGGGTTTCGCCACC
TCTGACTTGAGCGTCGATTTTTGTGATGCTCGTCAGGGGGGCGGAGCCTATGGAAAAACGCCAGCAACGC
GGCCTTTTTACGGTTCCTGGCCTTTTGCTGGCCTTTTGCTCACATGTTCTTTCCTGCGTTATCCCCTGAT
TCTGTGGATAACCGTATTACCGCCTTTGAGTGAGCTGATACCGCTCGCCGCAGCCGAACGACCGAGCGCA
GCGAGTCAGTGAGCGAGGAAGCGGAAGAGCGCCCAATACGCAAACCGCCTCTCCCCGCGCGTTGGCCGAT
TCATTAATGCAGCTGGCACGACAGGTTTCCCGACTGGAAAGCGGGCAGTGAGCGCAACGCAATTAATGTG
AGTTAGCTCACTCATTAGGCACCCCAGGCTTTACACTTTATGCTTCCGGCTCGTATGTTGTGTGGAATTG
TGAGCGGATAACAATTTCACACAGGAAACAGCTATGACCATGATTACGCCAAGCTCTAGCTAGAGGTCGA
CCAATTCTCATGTTTGACAGCTTATCATCGCAGATCCGGGCAACGTTGTTGCCATTGCTGCAGGCGCAGA
ACTGGTAGGTATGGAAGATCTATACATTGAATCAATATTGGCAATTAGCCATATTAGTCATTGGTTATAT
AGCATAAATCAATATTGGCTATTGGCCATTGCATACGTTGTATCTATATCATAATATGTACATTTATATT
GGCTCATGTCCAATATGACCGCCATGTTGACATTGATTATTGACTAGTTATTAATAGTAATCAATTACGG
GGTCATTAGTTCATAGCCCATATATGGAGTTCCGCGTTACATAACTTACGGTAAATGGCCCGCCTGGCTG
ACCGCCCAACGACCCCCGCCCATTGACGTCAATAATGACGTATGTTCCCATAGTAACGCCAATAGGGACT
TTCCATTGACGTCAATGGGTGGAGTATTTACGGTAAACTGCCCACTTGGCAGTACATCAAGTGTATCATA
TGCCAAGTCCGCCCCCTATTGACGTCAATGACGGTAAATGGCCCGCCTGGCATTATGCCCAGTACATGAC
CTTACGGGACTTTCCTACTTGGCAGTACATCTACGTATTAGTCATCGCTATTACCATGGTGATGCGGTTT
TGGCAGTACACCAATGGGCGTGGATAGCGGTTTGACTCACGGGGATTTCCAAGTCTCCACCCCATTGACG
TCAATGGGAGTTTGTTTTGGCACCAAAATCAACGGGACTTTCCAAAATGTCGTAATAACCCCGCCCCGTT
GACGCAAATGGGCGGTAGGCGTGTACGGTGGGAGGTCTATATAAGCAGAGCTCGTTTAGTGAACCGTCAG
ATCCTCACTCTCTTCCGCATCGCTGTCTGCGAGGGCCAGCTGTTGGGCTCGCGGTTGAGGACAAACTCTT
CGCGGTCTTTCCAGTACTCTTGGATCGGAAACCCGTCGGCCTCCGAACGGTACTCCGCCACCGAGGGACC
TGAGCGAGTCCGCATCGACCGGATCGGAAAACCTCTCGAGAAAGGCGTCTAACCAGTCACAGTCGCAAGG
TAGGCTGAGCACCGTGGCGGGCGGCAGCGGGTGGCGGTCGGGGTTGTTTCTGGCGGAGGTGCTGCTGATG
ATGTAATTAAAGTAGGCGGTCTTGAGACGGCGGATGGTCGAGGTGAGGTGTGGCAGGCTTGAGATCCAGC
TGTTGGGGTGAGTACTCCCTCTCAAAAGCGGGCATTACTTCTGCGCTAAGATTGTCAGTTTCCAAAAACG
AGGAGGATTTGATATTCACCTGGCCCGATCTGGCCATACACTTGAGTGACAATGACATCCACTTTGCCTT
TCTCTCCACAGGTGTCCACTCCCAGGTCCAAGTTT
