>Addgene plasmid #73092 | bio-CD4d3+4-TMEM24 | addgene partial sequence | sequence record 140334 | rb_glob_PA_term-R 5'-CCCATATGTCCTTCCGAGTG-3'
AATTTCCTTTATTAGCCAGAGGTCGAGGTCGGGGGATCCTTAATTAATCACGTGTCTAGAAGAATTCAGG
CGCGCCTCACAGCTGGGGGCTGGGGTTGCCGTTGGCCTTGGGCTTGCTCTTGAAGCTGAACCGCTTGATC
AGCCGTCTGCTGAAGCTCCCGGCCTTCTTTCTCACGGAGGGGGTGGCGGTGGCATTGCTCAGGTCGTCGT
GGCTCTGAGACAGGCCAGCCTCTTTCTGTCTGGGCCTCCGCCGGAAGATCAGCTTGGTGCCGCTCCGCAG
AAAGGACACCTTGTGGTCCTTCAGGGACCGGGTTTCCAGGGCGCCTGTGCTGCCTGTCTCGCTCTCGATG
TCGTCCACGCTGGGCCGCTCGCTGATGTCGCTTCTGGTTGTCTCGTCGGCTTCCTGCACGGAGGTGGGGC
TGCTCAGGGCATCCAGAGGGCCAGGGCTCATGGCAGGAGGGTCGCTAGGAGGGCTGCTAGGGCCGCCAGA
TGTGCCAGCATCATCCTGCACGCTGGCTTCCAGGCTGGCGGCGTATCCCAGGCTCAGGGCGAGTTCATCC
TGGGCGATTGGCACCTTGCTCACGCCGCTGATGATCAGGGTGCTCCGCTTGGTAGGGGTTTTCTTGGCCA
CTCTGCCGCTAGGCTCGGTCAGCTGTCTGATGGCTGTCTCGGCCACAGGGTCCAGGCCGTTGGACAGGTG
GCTGTCCCTGCTGCTGCTGTGGCTGGTATTGCTGGGGCCGCTGCTCTCAGACAGCACGGTGGTGGTCTTT
TCGGTCACTTCCACCTTGCTGGGGGATCTGCTTGGAGAGTCCAGCTTGCCGTCGATTCTGGGCCGGCTCT
GCACGGTTGTCACGGTGGTCACGATGGTGCCGTCGGGCATGATGGTCCGGTC
