>Addgene plasmid #73092 | bio-CD4d3+4-TMEM24 | addgene partial sequence | sequence record 140725 | pMT2-F 5'-TTGCCTTTCTCTCCACAGGT-3'
AGACCCAGGTACTCATGTCCCTGCTGCTCTGCATGTCTGGTGCCTGTGCAGACATTGTGGGTCCAGACCT
GCATCATATTCTGGATGCACAGAAAATGGTGTGGAATCATCGTGACAGAAACCTGCCTCCACTAGCACCT
CTGTCGACCTCCATCACGGCCTATAAGAGTGAGGGGGAGTCAGCGGAGTTCTCCTTCCCACTCAACCTTG
GAGAGGAAAGCCTGCAGGGAGAGTTGAGATGGAAGGCAGAGAAGGCTCCTTCTTCCCAGTCCTGGATCAC
CTTCTCCCTAAAGAACCAAAAGGTGTCTGTGCAGAAGTCTACTAGCAACCCCAAGTTCCAGCTGTCCGAA
ACGCTCCCACTCACCCTTCAGATACCCCAGGTCTCCCTTCAGTTTGCTGGTTCTGGCAACCTGACCCTGA
CTCTGGACAGAGGGATACTGTATCAGGAAGTGAACCTGGTGGTGATGAAAGTGACTCAGCCCGACAGCAA
CACTTTGACCTGTGAGGTGATGGGACCCACCTCACCCAAGATGAGACTGATCTTGAAGCAGGAGAATCAG
GAGGCCAGGGTCTCCAGGCAGGAGAAAGTGATTCAAGTGCAGGCCCCTGAAGCAGGGGTGTGGCAATGTC
TACTGAGTGAAGGTGAAGAGGTCAAGATGGACTCCAAGATCCAGGTTTTATCCAAAGGGTTGAATTCGCG
GCCGCCTCAGTATGCCAGAGGCCTGTGGCTGGCTAGAGCCAGAGGCGATAGAG
